>Addgene plasmid #114096 | pCDF1-WT_RASA2-EF1-Puro | addgene full sequence | sequence record 251469 | Addgene NGS Result
GCGTATCACGAGGCCCTTTCGTCTCGCGCGTTTCGGTGATGACGGTGAAAACCTCTGACACATGCAGCTC
CCGGAGACGGTCACAGCTTGTCTGTAAGCGGATGCCGGGAGCAGACAAGCCCGTCAGGGCGCGTCAGCGG
GTGTTGGCGGGTGTCGGGGCTGGCTTAACTATGCGGCATCAGAGCAGATTGTACTGAGAGTGCACCATAT
GCCAAGTACGCCCCCTATTGACGTCAATGACGGTAAATGGCCCGCCTGGCATTATGCCCAGTACATGACC
TTATGGGACTTTCCTACTTGGCAGTACATCTACGTATTAGTCATCGCTATTACCATGGTGATGCGGTTTT
GGCAGTACATCAATGGGCGTGGATAGCGGTTTGACTCACGGGGATTTCCAAGTCTCCACCCCATTGACGT
CAATGGGAGTTTGTTTTGGCACCAAAATCAACGGGACTTTCCAAAATGTCGTAACAACTCCGCCCCATTG
ACGCAAATGGGCGGTAGGCGTGTACGGTGGGAGGTCTATATAAGCAGAGCTTGTGAAACTTCGAGGAGTC
TCTTTGTTGAGGACTTTTGAGTTCTCCCTTGAGGCTCCCACAGATACAATAAATATTTGAGATTGAACCC
TGTCGAGTATCTGTGTAATCTTTTTTACCTGTGAGGTCTCGGAATCCGGGCCGAGAACTTCGCAGTTGGC
GCCCGAACAGGGACTTGATTGAGAGTGATTGAGGAAGTGAAGCTAGAGCAATAGAAAGCTGTTAAGCAGA
ACTCCTGCTGACCTAAATAGGGAAGCAGTAGCAGACGCTGCTAACAGTGAGTATCTCTAGTGAAGCAGAC
TCGAGCTCATAATCAAGTCATTGTTTAAAGGCCCAGATAAATTACATCTGGTGACTCTTCGCGGACCTTC
AAGCCAGGAGATTCGCCGAGGGACAGTCAACAAGGTAGGAGAGATTCTACAGCAACATGGGGAATGGACA
GGGGCGAGATTGGAAAATGGCCATTAAGAGATGTAGTAATGTTGCTGTAGGAGTAGGGGGGAAGAGTAAA
AAATTTGGAGAAGGGAATTTCAGATGGGCCATTAGAATGGCTAATGTATCTACAGGACGAGAACCTGGTG
ATATACCAGAGACTTTAGATCAACTAAGGTTGGTTATTTGCGATTTACAAGAAAGAAGAGAAAAATTTGG
ATCTAGCAAAGAAATTGATATGGCAATTCCTGCATTGAGGAGAAATGGTAGGCAATGTGGCATGTCTGAA
AAAGAGGAGGAATGATGAAGTATCTCAGACTTATTTTATAAGGGAGATACTGTGCTGAGTTCTTCCCTTT
GAGGAAGGTATGTCATATCCTAGACATAGTCTCAATTTTAAAAGAAGAGGTAGGATAGGAGGGATGGCCC
CTTATGAATTATTAGCACAACAAGAATCCTTAAGAATACAAGATTATTTTTCTGCAATACCACAAAAATT
GCAAGCACAGTGGATTTATTATAAAGATCAAAAAGATAAGAAATGGAAAGGACCAATGAGAGTAGAATAC
TGGGGACAGGGATCAGTATTATTAAAGGATGAAGAGAAGGGATATTTTCTTATAATCGATACTAGTATTA
TGCCCAGTACATGACCTTATGGGACTTTCCTACTTGGCAGTACATCTACGTATTAGTCATCGCTATTACC
ATGGTGATGCGGTTTTGGCAGTACATCAATGGGCGTGGATAGCGGTTTGACTCACGGGGATTTCCAAGTC
TCCACCCCATTGACGTCAATGGGAGTTTGTTTTGGCACCAAAATCAACGGGACTTTCCAAAATGTCGTAA
CAACTCCGCCCCATTGACGCAAATGGGCGGTAGGCGTGTACGGTGGGAGGTCTATATAAGCAGAGCTCGT
TTAGTGAACCGTCAGATCGCCTGGAGACGCCATCCACGCTGTTTTGACCTCCATAGAAGATTCTAGAGCC
ACCATGGATTACAAGGATGACGACGATAAGGCGGCGGCGGCGCCTGCTGCTGCGGCGGCTTCTTCCGAGG
CGCCAGCGGCGAGTGCGACTGCAGAGCCCGAGGCCGGGGACCAGGACAGTCGCGAGGTTCGAGTGTTGCA
GAGCCTGCGGGGCAAGATCTGTGAAGCAAAAAATTTATTGCCATATCTTGGACCCCACAAAATGAGAGAT
TGTTTCTGTACCATAAATTTGGACCAGGAAGAAGTTTATCGTACCCAAGTTGTGGAAAAATCTTTAAGCC
CATTTTTCAGTGAAGAATTTTACTTTGAGATTCCAAGAACTTTCCAGTATTTGTCTTTCTATGTTTATGA
TAAGAATGTTTTACAAAGAGATCTCCGTATAGGAAAAGTAGCCATCAAAAAAGAAGACTTGTGTAATCAC
AGTGGCAAAGAAACTTGGTTTTCATTACAGCCTGTTGACTCCAATTCAGAGGTTCAGGGTAAAGTTCACC
TTGAATTAAAACTGAATGAACTGATAACGGAGAATGGAACTGTATGCCAGCAGCTTGTTGTACACATCAA
GGCATGCCATGGGTTGCCTCTCATAAATGGCCAAAGCTGTGACCCTTATGCAACAGTTTCTCTAGTGGGC
CCTTCTAGGAATGACCAAAAGAAGACAAAAGTAAAGAAGAAAACAAGCAATCCGCAGTTTAATGAAATCT
TTTATTTTGAGGTAACCAGATCCAGTAGTTACACCAGAAAGTCCCAGTTCCAGGTAGAAGAGGAGGACAT
TGAAAAGCTAGAAATCAGGATCGACTTGTGGAACAATGGAAACCTAGTCCAAGATGTTTTCCTAGGTGAG
ATTAAGGTTCCTGTGAACGTATTAAGAACTGATTCCTCTCATCAAGCCTGGTACTTGCTACAGCCAAGAG
ACAATGGAAACAAGTCATCCAAAACTGATGACCTGGGGTCTCTTCGATTAAATATATGTTATACAGAAGA
CTACGTGCTTCCTTCAGAGTACTATGGTCCTTTGAAAACTTTGCTGCTAAAATCACCAGATGTTCAACCA
ATATCTGCCTCAGCTGCTTACATTTTGAGTGAAATATGTCGAGATAAAAATGATGCTGTTTTGCCCCTTG
TACGACTGCTGCTGCACCATGATAAACTTGTTCCTTTTGCCACTGCTGTGGCTGAATTAGACTTGAAGGA
TACACAAGATGCAAACACAATTTTTAGAGGAAATTCCCTGGCTACCCGATGTCTGGATGAGATGATGAAA
ATAGTGGGAGGGCACTACCTGAAAGTAACATTAAAACCTATTCTTGATGAGATATGTGACTCCTCAAAAT
CCTGTGAAATCGATCCTATTAAATTGAAAGAGGGAGATAATGTAGAAAATAATAAGGAGAATCTGCGCTA
CTATGTAGACAAGTTATTCAATACAATTGTAAAATCAAGTATGAGCTGCCCCACTGTAATGTGTGATATC
TTTTATTCTCTAAGGCAGATGGCTACTCAGAGATTTCCTAATGACCCTCATGTTCAGTATTCTGCAGTGA
GCAGCTTTGTATTTCTTCGTTTCTTTGCTGTAGCCGTAGTATCACCTCATACTTTTCATTTGCGACCTCA
TCATCCAGATGCACAGACAATTAGAACATTAACTCTCATCTCAAAAACTATACAAACTTTGGGAAGCTGG
GGGAGTCTGTCCAAAAGCAAGTCAAGTTTCAAAGAGACATTCATGTGTGAATTTTTCAAAATGTTTCAAG
AAGAAGGATATATTATAGCAGTTAAAAAGTTCTTGGATGAAATTTCATCTACTGAAACTAAAGAGTCCAG
TGGTACGAGTGAGCCTGTGCACCTGAAAGAAGGTGAGATGTATAAAAGAGCTCAAGGAAGAACTCGGATT
GGAAAAAAGAATTTTAAGAAACGATGGTTCTGCTTAACAAGCAGAGAGCTCACCTACCACAAACAGCCAG
GCAAAGATGCAATCTACACAATCCCAGTAAAAAACATTCTTGCTGTGGAAAAACTGGAAGAGAGCTCTTT
CAACAAGAAAAATATGTTCCAAGTAATACATACGGAGAAACCACTCTATGTCCAGGCAAATAACTGTGTA
GAAGCTAATGAATGGATAGACGTACTCTGCAGGGTGAGCCGATGCAATCAAAACAGGCTCAGTTTTTATC
ATCCCTCTGTGTATCTGAACGGAAATTGGCTCTGCTGTCAGGAGACTGGTGAAAACACTCTCGGCTGCAA
GCCATGTACTGCAGGTGTCCCTGCAGACATCCAAATAGATATTGATGAAGACAGAGAAACAGAAAGAATT
TATTCCCTTTTTACCCTCAGTTTACTTAAGCTGCAGAAGATGGAAGAGGCTTGTGGAACTATTGCAGTCT
ATCAAGGACCACAGAAAGAGCCTGATGATTATTCTAACTTTGTAATCGAGGATTCTGTAACAACCTTTAA
GACAATTCAGCAAATAAAAAGCATAATTGAGAAGCTGGATGAACCTCATGAAAAATATAGGAAGAAAAGA
TCCAGTAGTGCAAAATATGGGAGCAAGGAAAATCCAATTGTTGGGAAAGCATCTTAGGCGGCCGCGAAGG
ATCTGCGATCGCTCCGGTGCCCGTCAGTGGGCAGAGCGCACATCGCCCACAGTCCCCGAGAAGTTGGGGG
GAGGGGTCGGCAATTGAACGGGTGCCTAGAGAAGGTGGCGCGGGGTAAACTGGGAAAGTGATGTCGTGTA
CTGGCTCCGCCTTTTTCCCGAGGGTGGGGGAGAACCGTATATAAGTGCAGTAGTCGCCGTGAACGTTCTT
TTTCGCAACGGGTTTGCCGCCAGAACACAGCTGAAGCTTCGAGGGGCTCGCATCTCTCCTTCACGCGCCC
GCCGCCCTACCTGAGGCCGCCATCCACGCCGGTTGAGTCGCGTTCTGCCGCCTCCCGCCTGTGGTGCCTC
CTGAACTGCGTCCGCCGTCTAGGTAAGTTTAAAGCTCAGGTCGAGACCGGGCCTTTGTCCGGCGCTCCCT
TGGAGCCTACCTAGACTCAGCCGGCTCTCCACGCTTTGCCTGACCCTGCTTGCTCAACTCTACGTCTTTG
TTTCGTTTTCTGTTCTGCGCCGTTACAGATCCAAGCTGTGACCGGCGCCTACGCTAGATGACCGAGTACA
AGCCCACGGTGCGCCTCGCCACCCGCGACGACGTCCCCAGGGCCGTACGCACCCTCGCCGCCGCGTTCGC
CGACTACCCCGCCACGCGCCACACCGTCGATCCGGACCGCCACATCGAGCGGGTCACCGAGCTGCAAGAA
CTCTTCCTCACGCGCGTCGGGCTCGACATCGGCAAGGTGTGGGTCGCGGACGACGGCGCCGCGGTGGCGG
TCTGGACCACGCCGGAGAGCGTCGAAGCGGGGGCGGTGTTCGCCGAGATCGGCCCGCGCATGGCCGAGTT
GAGCGGTTCCCGGCTGGCCGCGCAGCAACAGATGGAAGGCCTCCTGGCGCCGCACCGGCCCAAGGAGCCC
GCGTGGTTCCTGGCCACCGTCGGCGTCTCGCCCGACCACCAGGGCAAGGGTCTGGGCAGCGCCGTCGTGC
TCCCCGGAGTGGAGGCGGCCGAGCGCGCCGGGGTGCCCGCCTTCCTGGAGACCTCCGCGCCCCGCAACCT
CCCCTTCTACGAGCGGCTCGGCTTCACCGTCACCGCCGACGTCGAGGTGCCCGAAGGACCGCGCACCTGG
TGCATGACCCGCAAGCCCGGTGCCTGAGTCGACAATCAACCTCTGGATTACAAAATTTGTGAAAGATTGA
CTGGTATTCTTAACTATGTTGCTCCTTTTACGCTATGTGGATACGCTGCTTTAATGCCTTTGTATCATGC
TATTGCTTCCCGTATGGCTTTCATTTTCTCCTCCTTGTATAAATCCTGGTTGCTGTCTCTTTATGAGGAG
TTGTGGCCCGTTGTCAGGCAACGTGGCGTGGTGTGCACTGTGTTTGCTGACGCAACCCCCACTGGTTGGG
GCATTGCCACCACCTGTCAGCTCCTTTCCGGGACTTTCGCTTTCCCCCTCCCTATTGCCACGGCGGAACT
CATCGCCGCCTGCCTTGCCCGCTGCTGGACAGGGGCTCGGCTGTTGGGCACTGACAATTCCGTGGTGTTG
TCGGGGAAATCATCGTCCTTTCCTTGGCTGCTCGCCTGTGTTGCCACCTGGATTCTGCGCGGGACGTCCT
TCTGCTACGTCCCTTCGGCCCTCAATCCAGCGGACCTTCCTTCCCGCGGCCTGCTGCCGGCTCTGCGGCC
TCTTCCGCGTCTTCGCCTTCGCCCTCAGACGAGTCGGATCTCCCTTTGGGCCGCCTCCCCGCCTGGTACC
GATGACAGAGTTAGAAGATCGCTTCAGGAAGCTATTTGGCACGACTTCTACAACGGGAGACAGCACAGTA
GATTCTGAAGATGAACCTCCTAAAAAAGAAAAAAGGGTGGACTGGGATGAGTATTGGAACCCTGAAATCG
ATAGCTTCCAGTGCTTTGTGAAACTTCGAGGAGTCTCTTTGTTGAGGACTTTTGAGTTCTCCCTTGAGGC
TCCCACAGATACAATAAATATTTGAGATTGAACCCTGTCGAGTATCTGTGTAATCTTTTTTACCTGTGAG
GTCTCGGAATCCGGGCCGAGAACTTCGCAGCGAGCTCATTGTACCGCGAACTTGTTTATTGCAGCTTATA
ATGGTTACAAATAAAGCAATAGCATCACAAATTTCACAAATAAAGCATTTTTTTCACTGCATTCTAGTTG
TGGTTTGTCCAAACTCATCAATGTATCTTATCATGTCTGGCTCTAGCTATCCCGCCCCTAACTCCGCCCA
TCCCGCCCCTAACTCCGCCCAGTTCCGCCCATTCTCCGCCCCATGGCTGACTAATTTTTTTTATTTATGC
AGAGGCCGAGGCCGCCTCGGCCTCTGAGCTATTCCAGAAGTAGTGAGGAGGCTTTTTTGGAGGCCTAGAC
TTTTGCAGAGACCAAATTCGTAATCATGTCATAGCTGTTTCCTGTGTGAAATTGTTATCCGCTCACAATT
CCACACAACATACGAGCCGGAAGCATAAAGTGTAAAGCCTGGGGTGCCTAATGAGTGAGCTAACTCACAT
TAATTGCGTTGCGCTCACTGCCCGCTTTCCAGTCGGGAAACCTGTCGTGCCAGCTGCATTAATGAATCGG
CCAACGCGCGGGGAGAGGCGGTTTGCGTATTGGGCGCTCTTCCGCTTCCTCGCTCACTGACTCGCTGCGC
TCGGTCGTTCGGCTGCGGCGAGCGGTATCAGCTCACTCAAAGGCGGTAATACGGTTATCCACAGAATCAG
GGGATAACGCAGGAAAGAACATGTGAGCAAAAGGCCAGCAAAAGGCCAGGAACCGTAAAAAGGCCGCGTT
GCTGGCGTTTTTCCATAGGCTCCGCCCCCCTGACGAGCATCACAAAAATCGACGCTCAAGTCAGAGGTGG
CGAAACCCGACAGGACTATAAAGATACCAGGCGTTTCCCCCTGGAAGCTCCCTCGTGCGCTCTCCTGTTC
CGACCCTGCCGCTTACCGGATACCTGTCCGCCTTTCTCCCTTCGGGAAGCGTGGCGCTTTCTCATAGCTC
ACGCTGTAGGTATCTCAGTTCGGTGTAGGTCGTTCGCTCCAAGCTGGGCTGTGTGCACGAACCCCCCGTT
CAGCCCGACCGCTGCGCCTTATCCGGTAACTATCGTCTTGAGTCCAACCCGGTAAGACACGACTTATCGC
CACTGGCAGCAGCCACTGGTAACAGGATTAGCAGAGCGAGGTATGTAGGCGGTGCTACAGAGTTCTTGAA
GTGGTGGCCTAACTACGGCTACACTAGAAGAACAGTATTTGGTATCTGCGCTCTGCTGAAGCCAGTTACC
TTCGGAAAAAGAGTTGGTAGCTCTTGATCCGGCAAACAAACCACCGCTGGTAGCGGTGGTTTTTTTGTTT
GCAAGCAGCAGATTACGCGCAGAAAAAAAGGATCTCAAGAAGATCCTTTGATCTTTTCTACGGGGTCTGA
CGCTCAGTGGAACGAAAACTCACGTTAAGGGATTTTGGTCATGAGATTATCAAAAAGGATCTTCACCTAG
ATCCTTTTAAATTAAAAATGAAGTTTTAAATCAATCTAAAGTATATATGAGTAAACTTGGTCTGACAGTT
ACCAATGCTTAATCAGTGAGGCACCTATCTCAGCGATCTGTCTATTTCGTTCATCCATAGTTGCCTGACT
CCCCGTCGTGTAGATAACTACGATACGGGAGGGCTTACCATCTGGCCCCAGTGCTGCAATGATACCGCGA
GACCCACGCTCACCGGCTCCAGATTTATCAGCAATAAACCAGCCAGCCGGAAGGGCCGAGCGCAGAAGTG
GTCCTGCAACTTTATCCGCCTCCATCCAGTCTATTAATTGTTGCCGGGAAGCTAGAGTAAGTAGTTCGCC
AGTTAATAGTTTGCGCAACGTTGTTGCCATTGCTACAGGCATCGTGGTGTCACGCTCGTCGTTTGGTATG
GCTTCATTCAGCTCCGGTTCCCAACGATCAAGGCGAGTTACATGATCCCCCATGTTGTGCAAAAAAGCGG
TTAGCTCCTTCGGTCCTCCGATCGTTGTCAGAAGTAAGTTGGCCGCAGTGTTATCACTCATGGTTATGGC
AGCACTGCATAATTCTCTTACTGTCATGCCATCCGTAAGATGCTTTTCTGTGACTGGTGAGTACTCAACC
AAGTCATTCTGAGAATAGTGTATGCGGCGACCGAGTTGCTCTTGCCCGGCGTCAATACGGGATAATACCG
CGCCACATAGCAGAACTTTAAAAGTGCTCATCATTGGAAAACGTTCTTCGGGGCGAAAACTCTCAAGGAT
CTTACCGCTGTTGAGATCCAGTTCGATGTAACCCACTCGTGCACCCAACTGATCTTCAGCATCTTTTACT
TTCACCAGCGTTTCTGGGTGAGCAAAAACAGGAAGGCAAAATGCCGCAAAAAAGGGAATAAGGGCGACAC
GGAAATGTTGAATACTCATACTCTTCCTTTTTCAATATTATTGAAGCATTTATCAGGGTTATTGTCTCAT
GAGCGGATACATATTTGAATGTATTTAGAAAAATAAACAAATAGGGGTTCCGCGCACATTTCCCCGAAAA
GTGCCACCTGACGTCTAAGAAACCATTATTATCATGACATTAACCTATAAAAATAG
Features (pLannotate 1.2.2; 24 found; start..end, strand, type, name):
     23..58      +  CDS            rop (fragment): Rop protein, which maintains plasmids at low copy number; rop
    160..212     +  misc_feature   bom (fragment): basis of mobility region from pBR322
    206..337     +  enhancer       CMV enhancer (fragment): human cytomegalovirus immediate early enhancer; contains an 18-bp deletion relative to the standard CMV enhancer
    338..541     +  promoter       CMV promoter: human cytomegalovirus (CMV) immediate early promoter
    967..1230    +  CDS            gag (fragment): GAG_FIVPE - Experimental evidence at protein level: Swiss-Prot protein existence level 1. Nucleocapsid protein p13 encapsulates and protects viral dimeric unspliced (genomic) RNA. Binds these RNAs through its zinc fingers (By similarity). From Feline immunodeficiency virus (isolate Petaluma) (FIV).
   1340..1594    +  CDS            pol (fragment): POL_FIVPE - Experimental evidence at protein level: Swiss-Prot protein existence level 1. During replicative cycle of retroviruses, the reverse- transcribed viral DNA is integrated into the host chromosome by the viral integrase enzyme. RNase H activity is associated with the reverse transcriptase. From Feline immunodeficiency virus (isolate Petaluma) (FIV).
   1607..1683    +  enhancer       CMV enhancer (fragment): human cytomegalovirus immediate early enhancer
   1684..1887    +  promoter       CMV promoter: human cytomegalovirus (CMV) immediate early promoter
   1967..1991    +  CDS            3xFLAG (fragment): three tandem FLAG® epitope tags
   2045..4534    +  CDS            RASA2: RASA2_HUMAN - Also known as GAP1M, RASGAP. Experimental evidence at protein level: Swiss-Prot protein existence level 1. Inhibitory regulator of the Ras-cyclic AMP pathway. Binds inositol tetrakisphosphate (IP4). From Homo sapiens (Human).
   4579..4790    +  promoter       EF-1α core promoter: core promoter for human elongation factor EF-1α
   4803..5071    +  LTR            5' LTR (truncated): truncated 5' long terminal repeat (LTR) from human T-cell leukemia virus (HTLV) type 1
   5098..5697    +  CDS            PuroR: puromycin N-acetyltransferase; pac from Streptomyces alboniger; confers resistance to puromycin
   5704..6292    +  misc_feature   WPRE: woodchuck hepatitis virus posttranscriptional regulatory element
   6302..6436    +  CDS            rev (fragment): REV_FIVSD - Experimental evidence at transcript level: Swiss-Prot protein existence level 2. Escorts unspliced or incompletely spliced viral pre-mRNAs (late transcripts) out of the nucleus of infected cells. These pre- mRNAs carry a recognition sequence called Rev responsive element (RRE) located in the env gene, that is not present in fully spliced viral mRNAs (early transcripts). This function is essential since most viral proteins are translated from unspliced or partially spliced pre-mRNAs which cannot exit the nucleus by the pathway used by fully processed cellular mRNAs (By similarity).
   6629..6750    +  polyA_signal   SV40 poly(A) signal: SV40 polyadenylation signal
   6790..6925    +  rep_origin     SV40 ori: SV40 origin of replication
   6982..6998    -  protein_bind   lac operator: The lac repressor binds to the lac operator to inhibit transcription in E. coli. This inhibition can be relieved by adding lactose or isopropyl-β-D-thiogalactopyranoside (IPTG). lac repressor encoded by lacI
   7006..7036    -  promoter       lac promoter: promoter for the E. coli lac operon
   7051..7072    -  protein_bind   CAP binding site: CAP binding activates transcription in the presence of cAMP. E. coli catabolite activator protein
   7085..7177    -  CDS            lacI (fragment): lac repressor; lacI; The lac repressor binds to the lac operator to inhibit transcription in E. coli. This inhibition can be relieved by adding lactose or isopropyl-β-D-thiogalactopyranoside (IPTG).
   7360..7948    -  rep_origin     ori: high-copy-number ColE1/pMB1/pBR322/pUC origin of replication
   8119..8979    -  CDS            AmpR: β-lactamase; bla; confers resistance to ampicillin, carbenicillin, and related antibiotics
   8980..9084    -  promoter       AmpR promoter: bla
