[The description below was written by a language model from this plasmid's Addgene catalogue record and pLannotate feature annotations shown in this document.]
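Description:
pCDF1-WT_RASA2-EF1-Puro is a lentiviral transfer and mammalian expression plasmid of about 9.15 kb, built on the pCDF1 backbone to express wild-type human RASA2 (also called GAP1M), a Ras GTPase-activating protein that negatively regulates Ras signalling. In bacteria it is maintained through a high-copy ColE1/pUC-type origin and selected with ampicillin via the β-lactamase gene. The retroviral sequences detected in the feature table are derived from feline immunodeficiency virus rather than HIV. Fragments of FIV gag, pol and rev flank the cargo, probably corresponding to the packaging and cis-acting regions of the vector genome, and an upstream CMV enhancer/promoter appears positioned to drive transcription of that genomic RNA in packaging cells. The LTRs themselves were not annotated. An SV40 polyadenylation signal and SV40 origin lie downstream of the viral region.

The payload consists of two expression units. An internal CMV promoter drives the RASA2 coding sequence, cloned between XbaI and NotI, with an N-terminal FLAG epitope for detection or immunoprecipitation. The annotation tool labels this tag as a fragment of 3xFLAG, which is consistent with a single FLAG tag. Downstream, an EF-1α core promoter joined to an HTLV-1 LTR segment, a common composite promoter arrangement, expresses puromycin N-acetyltransferase so that transduced or transfected cells can be selected with puromycin. A WPRE follows to enhance transcript stability and expression.

The construct is intended for transient or stable expression of RASA2 in mammalian cells. It was deposited with a study of recurrent inactivating RASA2 mutations in melanoma, where a wild-type construct would presumably serve as the reference for comparison with mutant alleles.
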