Addgene plasmid #114096: pCDF1-WT_RASA2-EF1-Puro
Purpose: Express RASA2 in mamalian cells
Depositing lab: Yardena Samuels. Depositing organization: Weizmann Institute of Science. Publication: Recurrent inactivating RASA2 mutations in melanoma. Arafeh R, Qutob N, Emmanuel R, Keren-Paz A, Madore J, Elkahloun A, Wilmott JS, Gartner JJ, Di Pizio A, Winograd-Katz S, Sindiri S, Rotkopf R, Dutton-Regester K, Johansson P, Pritchard AL, Waddell N, Hill VK, Lin JC, Hevroni Y, Rosenberg SA, Khan J, Ben-Dor S, Niv MY, Ulitsky I, Mann GJ, Scolyer RA, Hayward NK, Samuels Y. Nat Genet. 2015 Dec;47(12):1408-10. doi: 10.1038/ng.3427. Epub 2015 Oct 26. PubMed 26502337.
Backbone
  Vector backbone: PCDF1
  Backbone size w/o insert (bp): 6606
  Total vector size (bp): 9153
  Vector type: Mammalian Expression, Lentiviral
  Selectable markers: Puromycin
Growth in bacteria
  Bacterial resistance: Ampicillin, 100 μg/mL
  Growth temperature: 30°C
  Growth strain: NEB Stable
  Copy number: High Copy
Gene/Insert
  Gene/Insert name: RASA2
  Species: H. sapiens (human)
  Insert size (bp): 2547
  Entrez Gene: RASA2 (a.k.a. GAP1M)
  Promoter: CMV
  Tag / fusion protein: Flag (N terminal on insert)
  Cloning method: Restriction Enzyme; 5′ cloning site XbaI (not destroyed); 3′ cloning site NotI (not destroyed)
  Sequencing primers: 5′ GCGGCGGCGGCGCCTGCTGCTG; 3′ CTAAGATGCTTTCCCAACAATT
Terms and licenses: Academic/Nonprofit Terms; Industry Terms: Not Available to Industry
How to cite: pCDF1-WT_RASA2-EF1-Puro was a gift from Yardena Samuels (Addgene plasmid # 114096 ; http://n2t.net/addgene:114096 ; RRID:Addgene_114096)
